Addgene plasmid #105696: MT2a_K30A K31A
Purpose: Bacterial expression plasmids for production of recombinant metallothionein 2a K30/31A mutant
Depositing lab: Artur Krężel. Depositing organization: University of Wroclaw. Publication: The connection of alpha- and beta-domains in mammalian metallothionein-2 differentiates Zn(II) binding affinities, affects folding, and determines zinc buffering properties. Singh AK, Pomorski A, Wu S, Peris-Diaz MD, Czepczynska-Krezel H, Krezel A. Metallomics. 2023 Jun 1;15(6):mfad029. doi: 10.1093/mtomcs/mfad029. PubMed 37147085.
Backbone
  Vector backbone: pTyb21
  Backbone manufacturer: NEB
  Vector type: Bacterial Expression
Growth in bacteria
  Bacterial resistance: Ampicillin, 100 μg/mL
  Growth temperature: 37°C
  Growth strain: DH5alpha
  Copy number: High Copy
Gene/Insert
  Gene/Insert name: Metallothionein 2a
  Species: H. sapiens (human)
  Insert size (bp): 183
  Mutation: Lysine 30 and 31 to Alanine
  Entrez Gene: MT2A (a.k.a. MT-2, MT-II, MT2)
  Tag / fusion protein: Chiting Binding Domanin-Intein (N terminal on backbone)
  Cloning method: Restriction Enzyme; 5′ cloning site SapI (destroyed during cloning); 3′ cloning site PstI (not destroyed)
Terms and licenses: Academic/Nonprofit Terms; Industry Terms: Not Available to Industry
How to cite: MT2a_K30A K31A was a gift from Artur Krężel (Addgene plasmid # 105696 ; http://n2t.net/addgene:105696 ; RRID:Addgene_105696)
