[The description below was written by a language model from this plasmid's Addgene catalogue record and pLannotate feature annotations shown in this document.]
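Description:
MT2a_K30A K31A is a bacterial expression plasmid built on the pTYB21 backbone (NEB), designed to produce a recombinant mutant of human metallothionein 2a in E. coli. The 7,130 nt plasmid carries a ColE1/pMB1-type origin together with rop and a bom fragment. It also has an M13 phage origin for single-stranded DNA production and a β-lactamase gene for ampicillin selection. The catalogue lists it as high copy, although the rop gene annotated in the feature table is normally associated with reduced copy number. Short tetracycline-resistance and mbeC fragments are backbone remnants with no evident function.

The expression cassette is driven by a T7 promoter controlled by an adjacent lac operator. A plasmid-borne lacI gene supplies the repressor, so transcription is IPTG-inducible in hosts that provide T7 RNA polymerase. Two rrnB T1 terminators upstream insulate the cassette from read-through, and a T7 gene 10 ribosome binding site directs translation. The open reading frame encodes the Saccharomyces cerevisiae VMA1 intein with a Bacillus circulans chitin binding domain inserted between its 5′ and 3′ regions. This is followed directly by the 183 bp MT2A coding sequence, which was cloned between SapI (destroyed) and PstI sites, and a T7 terminator lies downstream.

In this arrangement the fusion protein can be captured on chitin resin. Thiol-induced cleavage at the intein C-terminus then releases metallothionein without the affinity tag. The insert carries lysine-to-alanine substitutions at positions 30 and 31. The associated publication title indicates these residues were studied in the context of the connection between the α- and β-domains and its effects on Zn(II) binding affinity, folding and zinc buffering.
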