Features (pLannotate 1.2.2; 23 found; start..end, strand, type, name):
     15..119     +  promoter       AmpR promoter: bla
    120..980     +  CDS            AmpR: β-lactamase; bla; confers resistance to ampicillin, carbenicillin, and related antibiotics
   1022..1535    -  rep_origin     M13 ori (sequence partly withheld): M13 bacteriophage origin of replication; arrow indicates direction of (+) strand synthesis
   1646..2234    +  rep_origin     ori: high-copy-number ColE1/pMB1/pBR322/pUC origin of replication
   2411..2501    -  misc_feature   bom (fragment): basis of mobility region from pBR322
   2603..2794    -  CDS            rop: Rop protein, which maintains plasmids at low copy number; rop
   2835..2945    +  CDS            mbeC (fragment): MBEC_ECOLX - Experimental evidence at protein level: Swiss-Prot protein existence level 1. Required for efficient mobilization of ColE1 plasmid and is thus essential to promote the specific transfer of the plasmid during conjugation. Probably functions by inducing DNA bending, helping the MbeA relaxase to melt the DNA around the nic site and cleave the phosphodiester bond. Binds specifically double-stranded DNA (dsDNA) containing the ColE1 oriT but does not recognize the inverted repeat (IR). From Escherichia coli.
   2980..3302    -  CDS            TcR (fragment): tetracycline efflux protein; tet; confers resistance to tetracycline
   3317..3338    -  protein_bind   CAP binding site: CAP binding activates transcription in the presence of cAMP. E. coli catabolite activator protein
   3351..4433    -  CDS            lacI: lac repressor; lacI; The lac repressor binds to the lac operator to inhibit transcription in E. coli. This inhibition can be relieved by adding lactose or isopropyl-β-D-thiogalactopyranoside (IPTG).
   4434..4511    -  promoter       lacI promoter: lacI
   4519..4612    -  CDS            TcR (fragment): tetracycline efflux protein; tet; confers resistance to tetracycline
   4664..4750    +  terminator     rrnB T1 terminator: Escherichia coli rrnB; transcription terminator T1 from the E. coli rrnB gene
   4847..4933    +  terminator     rrnB T1 terminator: Escherichia coli rrnB; transcription terminator T1 from the E. coli rrnB gene
   5068..5086    +  promoter       T7 promoter: promoter for bacteriophage T7 RNA polymerase
   5087..5111    +  protein_bind   lac operator: The lac repressor binds to the lac operator to inhibit transcription in E. coli. This inhibition can be relieved by adding lactose or isopropyl-β-D-thiogalactopyranoside (IPTG). lac repressor encoded by lacI
   5126..5148    +  RBS            RBS: efficient ribosome binding site from bacteriophage T7 gene 10 (Olins and Rangwala, 1989)
   5201..6019    +  CDS            Sce VMA intein 5' region: 5' region of the intein from the yeast Vma1 subunit of the vacuolar ATPase (Chong et al., 1998); Saccharomyces cerevisiae VMA1
   6026..6178    +  CDS            CBD: chitin binding domain from chitinase A1 (Watanabe et al., 1994); Bacillus circulans chiA
   6182..6730    +  CDS            Sce VMA intein 3' region: modified 3' region of the intein from the yeast Vma1 subunit of the vacuolar ATPase (Chong et al., 1998); Saccharomyces cerevisiae VMA1; C-terminal cleavage of this intein can be induced by thiols.
   6731..6913    +  CDS            MT2A: MT2_HUMAN - Also known as CES1, MT2. Experimental evidence at protein level: Swiss-Prot protein existence level 1. Metallothioneins have a high content of cysteine residues that bind various heavy metals; these proteins are transcriptionally regulated by both heavy metals and glucocorticoids. From Homo sapiens (Human).
   6981..7030    +  CDS            SET1 (fragment): solubility-enhancement tag derived from T7 phage gene 10B
   7038..7085    +  terminator     T7 terminator: transcription terminator for bacteriophage T7 RNA polymerase
>Addgene plasmid #105696 | MT2a_K30A K31A | addgene full sequence | sequence record 203712 | Addgene NGS Result
TTCGGGGAAATGTGCGCGGAACCCCTATTTGTTTATTTTTCTAAATACATTCAAATATGTATCCGCTCAT
GAGACAATAACCCTGATAAATGCTTCAATAATATTGAAAAAGGAAGAGTATGAGTATTCAACATTTCCGT
GTCGCCCTTATTCCCTTTTTTGCGGCATTTTGCCTTCCTGTTTTTGCTCACCCAGAAACGCTGGTGAAAG
TAAAAGATGCTGAAGATCAGTTGGGTGCACGAGTGGGTTACATCGAACTGGATCTCAACAGCGGTAAGAT
CCTTGAGAGTTTTCGCCCCGAAGAACGTTTCCCAATGATGAGCACTTTTAAAGTTCTGCTATGTGGCGCG
GTATTATCCCGTGTTGACGCCGGGCAAGAGCAACTCGGTCGCCGCATACACTATTCTCAGAATGACTTGG
TTGAGTACTCACCAGTCACAGAAAAGCATCTTACGGATGGCATGACAGTAAGAGAATTATGCAGTGCTGC
CATAACCATGAGTGATAACACTGCGGCCAACTTACTTCTGACAACGATCGGAGGACCGAAGGAGCTAACC
GCTTTTTTGCACAACATGGGGGATCATGTAACTCGCCTTGATCGTTGGGAACCGGAGCTGAATGAAGCCA
TACCAAACGACGAGCGTGACACCACGATGCCTGTAGCAATGGCAACAACGTTGCGCAAACTATTAACTGG
CGAACTACTTACTCTAGCTTCCCGGCAACAATTAATAGACTGGATGGAGGCGGATAAAGTTGCAGGACCA
CTTCTGCGCTCGGCCCTTCCGGCTGGCTGGTTTATTGCTGATAAATCTGGAGCCGGTGAGCGTGGGTCTC
GCGGTATCATTGCAGCACTGGGGCCAGATGGTAAGCCCTCCCGTATCGTAGTTATCTACACGACGGGGAG
TCAGGCAACTATGGATGAACGAAATAGACAGATCGCTGAGATAGGTGCCTCACTGATTAAGCATTGGTAA
CTGTCAGACCAAGTTTACTCATATATACTTTAGATTGATT
[38 nt withheld, positions 1021-1058]
A
[37 nt withheld, positions 1060-1096]
ATTTTGTTAAAATTCGCGTTAAATTTTTGTTAAATCAGCTCATTTTTTAACCAATAGGCCGAAATCGGCA
AAATCCCTTATAAATCAAAAGAATAGCCCGAGATAGGGT
[37 nt withheld, positions 1206-1242]
AAAGAACGTGGACTCCAACGTCAAAGG
[141 nt withheld, positions 1270-1410]
G
[125 nt withheld, positions 1412-1536]
AAAGGATCTAGGTGAAGATCCTTTTTGATAATCTCATGACCAAAATCCCTTAACGTGAGTTTTCGTTCCA
CTGAGCGTCAGACCCCGTAGAAAAGATCAAAGGATCTTCTTGAGATCCTTTTTTTCTGCGCGTAATCTGC
TGCTTGCAAACAAAAAAACCACCGCTACCAGCGGTGGTTTGTTTGCCGGATCAAGAGCTACCAACTCTTT
TTCCGAAGGTAACTGGCTTCAGCAGAGCGCAGATACCAAATACTGTCCTTCTAGTGTAGCCGTAGTTAGG
CCACCACTTCAAGAACTCTGTAGCACCGCCTACATACCTCGCTCTGCTAATCCTGTTACCAGTGGCTGCT
GCCAGTGGCGATAAGTCGTGTCTTACCGGGTTGGACTCAAGACGATAGTTACCGGATAAGGCGCAGCGGT
CGGGCTGAACGGGGGGTTCGTGCACACAGCCCAGCTTGGAGCGAACGACCTACACCGAACTGAGATACCT
ACAGCGTGAGCTATGAGAAAGCGCCACGCTTCCCGAAGGGAGAAAGGCGGACAGGTATCCGGTAAGCGGC
AGGGTCGGAACAGGAGAGCGCACGAGGGAGCTTCCAGGGGGAAACGCCTGGTATCTTTATAGTCCTGTCG
GGTTTCGCCACCTCTGACTTGAGCGTCGATTTTTGTGATGCTCGTCAGGGGGGCGGAGCCTATGGAAAAA
CGCCAGCAACGCGGCCTTTTTACGGTTCCTGGCCTTTTGCTGGCCTTTTGCTCACATGTTCTTTCCTGCG
TTATCCCCTGATTCTGTGGATAACCGTATTACCGCCTTTGAGTGAGCTGATACCGCTCGCCGCAGCCGAA
CGACCGAGCGCAGCGAGTCAGTGAGCGAGGAAGCTATGGTGCACTCTCAGTACAATCTGCTCTGATGCCG
CATAGTTAAGCCAGTATACACTCCGCTATCGCTACGTGACTGGGTCATGGCTGCGCCCCGACACCCGCCA
ACACCCGCTGACGCGCCCTGACGGGCTTGTCTGCTCCCGGCATCCGCTTACAGACAAGCTGTGACCGTCT
CCGGGAGCTGCATGTGTCAGAGGTTTTCACCGTCATCACCGAAACGCGCGAGGCAGCTGCGGTAAAGCTC
ATCAGCGTGGTCGTGCAGCGATTCACAGATGTCTGCCTGTTCATCCGCGTCCAGCTCGTTGAGTTTCTCC
AGAAGCGTTAATGTCTGGCTTCTGATAAAGCGGGCCATGTTAAGGGCGGTTTTTTCCTGTTTGGTCACTG
ATGCCTCCGTGTAAGGGGGATTTCTGTTCATGGGGGTAATGATACCGATGAAACGAGAGAGGATGCTCAC
GATACGGGTTACTGATGATGAACATGCCCGGTTACTGGAACGTTGTGAGGGTAAACAACTGGCGGTATGG
ATGCGGCGGGACCAGAGAAAAATCACTCAGGGTCAATGCCAGCCGAACGCCAGCAAGACGTAGCCCAGCG
CGTCGGCCGCCATGCCGGCGATAATGGCCTGCTTCTCGCCGAAACGTTTGGTGGCGGGACCAGTGACGAA
GGCTTGAGCGAGGGCGTGCAAGATTCCGAATACCGCAAGCGACAGGCCGATCATCGTCGCGCTCCAGCGA
AAGCGGTCCTCGCCGAAAATGACCCAGAGCGCTGCCGGCACCTGTCCTACGAGTTGCATGATAAAGAAGA
CAGTCATAAGTGCGGCGACGATAGTCATGCCCCGCGCCCACCGGAAGGAGCTGACTGGGTTGAAGGCTCT
CAAGGGCATCGGTCGAGATCCCGGTGCCTAATGAGTGAGCTAACTTACATTAATTGCGTTGCGCTCACTG
CCCGCTTTCCAGTCGGGAAACCTGTCGTGCCAGCTGCATTAATGAATCGGCCAACGCGCGGGGAGAGGCG
GTTTGCGTATTGGGCGCCAGGGTGGTTTTTCTTTTCACCAGTGAGACGGGCAACAGCTGATTGCCCTTCA
CCGCCTGGCCCTGAGAGAGTTGCAGCAAGCGGTCCACGCTGGTTTGCCCCAGCAGGCGAAAATCCTGTTT
GATGGTGGTTAACGGCGGGATATAACATGAGCTGTCTTCGGTATCGTCGTATCCCACTACCGAGATGTCC
GCACCAACGCGCAGCCCGGACTCGGTAATGGCGCGCATTGCGCCCAGCGCCATCTGATCGTTGGCAACCA
GCATCGCAGTGGGAACGATGCCCTCATTCAGCATTTGCATGGTTTGTTGAAAACCGGACATGGCACTCCA
GTCGCCTTCCCGTTCCGCTATCGGCTGAATTTGATTGCGAGTGAGATATTTATGCCAGCCAGCCAGACGC
AGACGCGCCGAGACAGAACTTAATGGGCCCGCTAACAGCGCGATTTGCTGGTGACCCAATGCGACCAGAT
GCTCCACGCCCAGTCGCGTACCGTCTTCATGGGAGAAAATAATACTGTTGATGGGTGTCTGGTCAGAGAC
ATCAAGAAATAACGCCGGAACATTAGTGCAGGCAGCTTCCACAGCAATGGCATCCTGGTCATCCAGCGGA
TAGTTAATGATCAGCCCACTGACGCGTTGCGCGAGAAGATTGTGCACCGCCGCTTTACAGGCTTCGACGC
CGCTTCGTTCTACCATCGACACCACCACGCTGGCACCCAGTTGATCGGCGCGAGATTTAATCGCCGCGAC
AATTTGCGACGGCGCGTGCAGGGCCAGACTGGAGGTGGCAACGCCAATCAGCAACGACTGTTTGCCCGCC
AGTTGTTGTGCCACGCGGTTGGGAATGTAATTCAGCTCCGCCATCGCCGCTTCCACTTTTTCCCGCGTTT
TCGCAGAAACGTGGCTGGCCTGGTTCACCACGCGGGAAACGGTCTGATAAGAGACACCGGCATACTCTGC
GACATCGTATAACGTTACTGGTTTCACATTCACCACCCTGAATTGACTCTCTTCCGGGCGCTATCATGCC
ATACCGCGAAAGGTTTTGCGCCATTCGATGGTGTCCGGGATCTCGACGCTCTCCCTTATGCGACTCCTGC
ATTAGGAAGCAGCCCAGTAGTAGGTTGAGGCCGTTGAGCACCGCCGCCGCAAGGAATGGTGCATGCCGGC
ATGCCGCCCTTTCGTCTTCAAGAATTAATTCCCAATTCCCCAGGCATCAAATAAAACGAAAGGCTCAGTC
GAAAGACTGGGCCTTTCGTTTTATCTGTTGTTTGTCGGTGAACGCTCTCCTGAGTAGGACAAATCCGCCG
GGAGCGGATTTGAACGTTGCGAAGCAACGGCCCGGAGGGTGGCGGGCAGGACGCCCGCCATAAACTGCCA
GGAATTAATTCCCCAGGCATCAAATAAAACGAAAGGCTCAGTCGAAAGACTGGGCCTTTCGTTTTATCTG
TTGTTTGTCGGTGAACGCTCTCCTGAGTAGGACAAATCCGCCGGGAGCGGATTTGAACGTTGCGAAGCAA
CGGCCCGGAGGGTGGCGGGCAGGACGCCCGCCATAAACTGCCAGGAATTGGGGATCGGAATTAATTCCCG
GTTTAAACCGGGGATCTCGATCCCGCGAAATTAATACGACTCACTATAGGGGAATTGTGAGCGGATAACA
ATTCCCCTCTAGAAATAATTTTGTTTAACTTTAAGAAGGAGATATACTTATGAAAATCGAAGAAGGTAAA
CTGGTAATCGGTTCCCTGGAGGGTTGCTTTGCCAAGGGTACCAATGTTTTAATGGCGGATGGGTCTATTG
AATGTATTGAAAACATTGAGGTTGGTAATAAGGTCATGGGTAAAGATGGCAGACCTCGTGAGGTAATTAA
ATTGCCCAGAGGAAGAGAAACTATGTACAGCGTCGTGCAGAAAAGTCAGCACAGAGCCCACAAAAGTGAC
TCAAGTCGTGAAGTGCCAGAATTACTCAAGTTTACGTGTAATGCGACCCATGAGTTGGTTGTTAGAACAC
CTCGTAGTGTCCGCCGTTTGTCTCGTACCATTAAGGGTGTCGAATATTTTGAAGTTATTACTTTTGAGAT
GGGCCAAAAGAAAGCCCCCGACGGTAGAATTGTTGAGCTTGTCAAGGAAGTTTCAAAGAGCTACCCAATA
TCTGAGGGGCCTGAGAGAGCCAACGAATTAGTAGAATCCTATAGAAAGGCTTCAAATAAAGCTTATTTTG
AGTGGACTATTGAGGCCAGAGATCTTTCTCTGTTGGGTTCCCATGTTCGTAAAGCTACCTACCAGACTTA
CGCTCCAATTCTTTATGAGAATGACCACTTTTTCGACTACATGCAAAAAAGTAAGTTTCATCTCACCATT
GAAGGTCCAAAAGTACTTGCTTATTTACTTGGTTTATGGATTGGTGATGGATTGTCTGACAGGGCAACTT
TTTCGGTTGATTCCAGAGATACTTCTTTGATGGAACGTGTTACTGAATATGCTGAAAAGTTGAATTTGTG
CGCCGAGTATAAGGACAGAAAAGAACCACAAGTTGCCAAAACTGTTAATTTGTACTCTAAAGTTGTCAGA
GGTGCTAGCACAAATCCTGGTGTATCCGCTTGGCAGGTCAACACAGCTTATACTGCGGGACAATTGGTCA
CATATAACGGCAAGACGTATAAATGTTTGCAGCCCCACACCTCCTTGGCAGGATGGGAACCATCCAACGT
TCCTGCCTTGTGGCAGCTTCAAGGTGGCCACGGTGGTATTCGCAATAATCTTAATACTGAGAATCCATTA
TGGGACGCTATTGTTGGCTTAGGATTCTTGAAGGACGGTGTCAAAAATATTCCTTCTTTCTTGTCTACGG
ACAATATCGGTACTCGTGAAACATTTCTTGCTGGTCTAATTGATTCTGATGGCTATGTTACTGATGAGCA
TGGTATTAAAGCAACAATAAAGACAATTCATACTTCTGTCAGAGATGGTTTGGTTTCCCTTGCTCGTTCT
TTAGGCTTAGTAGTCTCGGTTAACGCAGAACCTGCTAAGGTTGACATGAATGTCACCAAACATAAAATTA
GTTATGCTATTTATATGTCTGGTGGAGATGTTTTGCTTAACGTTCTTTCGAAGTGTGCCGGCTCTAAAAA
ATTCAGGCCTGCTCCCGCCGCTGCTTTTGCACGTGAGTGCCGCGGATTTTATTTCGAGTTACAAGAATTG
AAGGAAGACGATTATTATGGGATTACTTTATCTGATGATTCTGATCATCAGTTTTTGCTTGGATCTCAGG
TTGTTGTACAGAACATGGATCCGAACTGCAGCTGTGCGGCGGGTGATTCTTGCACGTGTGCGGGCAGCTG
CAAATGCAAAGAATGCAAATGCACCAGCTGCGCAGCAAGCTGCTGCAGCTGCTGTCCGGTGGGCTGTGCG
AAATGCGCGCAAGGCTGCATTTGCAAAGGCGCGAGCGATAAATGCAGCTGCTGCGCGTAACTGCAGACCA
CCATCGTCGACGGATCCGAATTCCCTGCAGGTAATTAAATAACTAGTTGATCCGGCTGCTAACAAAGCCC
GAAAGGAAGCTGAGTTGGCTGCTGCCACCGCTGAGCAATAACTAGCATAACCCCTTGGGGCCTCTAAACG
GGTCTTGAGGGGTTTTTTGCTGAAAGGAGGAACTATATCCGGATAACTACGTCAGGTGGCACTT
